>Addgene plasmid #66655 | pCX-Klf2 | depositor full sequence | sequence record 113993 | pCX-Klf2 sequence 5858 bps
GTCGACATTGATTATTGACTAGTTATTAATAGTAATCAATTACGGGGTCATTAGTTCATAGCCCATATAT
GGAGTTCCGCGTTACATAACTTACGGTAAATGGCCCGCCTGGCTGACCGCCCAACGACCCCCGCCCATTG
ACGTCAATAATGACGTATGTTCCCATAGTAACGCCAATAGGGACTTTCCATTGACGTCAATGGGTGGAGT
ATTTACGGTAAACTGCCCACTTGGCAGTACATCAAGTGTATCATATGCCAAGTACGCCCCCTATTGACGT
CAATGACGGTAAATGGCCCGCCTGGCATTATGCCCAGTACATGACCTTATGGGACTTTCCTACTTGGCAG
TACATCTACGTATTAGTCATCGCTATTACCATGGTCGAGGTGAGCCCCACGTTCTGCTTCACTCTCCCCA
TCTCCCCCCCCTCCCCACCCCCAATTTTGTATTTATTTATTTTTTAATTATTTTGTGCAGCGATGGGGGC
GGGGGGGGGGGGGGGGCGCGCGCCAGGCGGGGCGGGGCGGGGCGAGGGGCGGGGCGGGCGAGGCGGAGAG
GTGCGGCGGCAGCCAATCAGAGCGGCGCGCTCCGAAAGTTTCCTTTTATGGCGAGGCGGCGGCGGCGGCG
GCCCTATAAAAAGCGAAGCGCGCGGCGGGCGGGAGTCGCTGCGCGCTGCCTTCGCCCCGTGCCCCGCTCC
GCCGCCGCCTCGCGCCGCCCGCCCCGGCTCTGACTGACCGCGTTACTCCCACAGGTGAGCGGGCGGGACG
GCCCTTCTCCTCCGGGCTGTAATTAGCGCTTGGTTTAATGACGGCTTGTTTCTTTTCTGTGGCTGCGTGA
AAGCCTTGAGGGGCTCCGGGAGGGCCCTTTGTGCGGGGGGAGCGGCTCGGGGGGTGCGTGCGTGTGTGTG
TGCGTGGGGAGCGCCGCGTGCGGCTCCGCGCTGCCCGGCGGCTGTGAGCGCTGCGGGCGCGGCGCGGGGC
TTTGTGCGCTCCGCAGTGTGCGCGAGGGGAGCGCGGCCGGGGGCGGTGCCCCGCGGTGCGGGGGGGGCTG
CGAGGGGAACAAAGGCTGCGTGCGGGGTGTGTGCGTGGGGGGGTGAGCAGGGGGTGTGGGCGCGTCGGTC
GGGCTGCAACCCCCCCTGCACCCCCCTCCCCGAGTTGCTGAGCACGGCCCGGCTTCGGGTGCGGGGCTCC
GTACGGGGCGTGGCGCGGGGCTCGCCGTGCCGGGCGGGGGGTGGCGGCAGGTGGGGGTGCCGGGCGGGGC
GGGGCCGCCTCGGGCCGGGGAGGGCTCGGGGGAGGGGCGCGGCGGCCCCCGGAGCGCCGGCGGCTGTCGA
GGCGCGGCGAGCCGCAGCCATTGCCTTTTATGGTAATCGTGCGAGAGGGCGCAGGGACTTCCTTTGTCCC
AAATCTGTGCGGAGCCGAAATCTGGGAGGCGCCGCCGCACCCCCTCTAGCGGGCGCGGGGCGAAGCGGTG
CGGCGCCGGCAGGAAGGAAATGGGCGGGGAGGGCCTTCGTGCGTCGCCGCGCCGCCGTCCCCTTCTCCCT
CTCCAGCCTCGGGGCTGTCCGCGGGGGGACGGCTGCCTTCGGGGGGGACGGGGCAGGGCGGGGTTCGGCT
TCTGGCGTGTGACCGGCGGCTCTAGAGCCTCTGCTAACCATGTTCATGCCTTCTTCTTTTTCCTACAGCT
CCTGGGCAACGTGCTGGTTATTGTGCTGTCTCATCATTTTGGCAAAGAATTATGGCGCTCAGCGAGCCTA
TCTTGCCGTCCTTTGCCACTTTCGCCAGCCCGTGCGAGCGCGGCCTCCAGGAGCGCTGGCCGCGAAATGA
ACCCGAGGCGGGCGGCACGGATGAGGACCTAAACAACGTGTTGGACTTCATCCTCTCCATGGGATTGGAC
GGTCTGGGCGCCGAGAATCCTCCCGAGCCCCCGCCGCAGCCCCCGCCGCCTGCCTTCTACTACCCGGAGC
CGGGTGCTCCGCCGCCCTACAGCATCCCCGCGGCCAGCCTGGGAACAGAGCTGCTGCGCCCCGACCTGGA
CCCGCCTCAGGGGCCGGCTCTGCACGGCCGCTTCCTCCTTGCGCCTCCCGGGCGGCTAGTGAAGGCCGAG
CCCCCCGAGGTGGACGGCGGCGGCTACGGCTGCGCTCCGGGCCTGGCCCACGGACCGCGCGGGCTGAAGC
TCGAGGGCGCCCCAGGAGCGACAGGTGCATGCATGCGGGGTCCCGCCGGCCGCCCCCCGCCGCCCCCGGA
CACGCCGCCGCTCAGCCCCGACGGCCCCCTGCGCATCCCGGCGTCCGGTCCACGCAACCCGTTCCCGCCG
CCCTTCGGTCCCGGCCCCAGCTTCGGCGGCCCCGGCCCCGCGTTGCACTACGGGCCTCCCGCGCCTGGCG
CCTTCGGTCTTTTCGAGGACGCGGCGGCAGCGGCGGCGGCGCTGGGCTTGGCTCCACCTGCCACGCGCGG
TCTCCTCACGCCGCCCTCGTCCCCGCTGGAGCTGCTGGAGGCCAAGCCCAAACGCGGCCGCCGCTCCTGG
CCCCGCAAGCGCGCCGCCACACATACTTGCAGCTACACCAACTGCGGCAAGACCTACACCAAGAGCTCGC
ACCTAAAGGCGCATCTGCGTACACACACAGGTGAGAAGCCTTATCATTGCAACTGGGAAGGATGCGGCTG
GAAGTTCGCGCGCTCTGACGAGCTTACCCGCCACTACCGAAAGCACACAGGTCACAGACCCTTTCAGTGC
CACTTGTGCGACCGGGCCTTCTCCAGGTCCGACCACCTGGCCTTGCACATGAAGCGACACATGTAGAATT
CACTCCTCAGGTGCAGGCTGCCTATCAGAAGGTGGTGGCTGGTGTGGCCAATGCCCTGGCTCACAAATAC
CACTGAGATCTTTTTCCCTCTGCCAAAAATTATGGGGACATCATGAAGCCCCTTGAGCATCTGACTTCTG
GCTAATAAAGGAAATTTATTTTCATTGCAATAGTGTGTTGGAATTTTTTGTGTCTCTCACTCGGAAGGAC
ATATGGGAGGGCAAATCATTTAAAACATCAGAATGAGTATTTGGTTTAGAGTTTGGCAACATATGCCCAT
ATGCTGGCTGCCATGAACAAAGGTTGGCTATAAAGAGGTCATCAGTATATGAAACAGCCCCCTGCTGTCC
ATTCCTTATTCCATAGAAAAGCCTTGACTTGAGGTTAGATTTTTTTTATATTTTGTTTTGTGTTATTTTT
TTCTTTAACATCCCTAAAATTTTCCTTACATGTTTTACTAGCCAGATTTTTCCTCCTCTCCTGACTACTC
CCAGTCATAGCTGTCCCTCTTCTCTTATGGAGATCCCTCGACCTGCAGCCCAAGCTTGGCGTAATCATGG
TCATAGCTGTTTCCTGTGTGAAATTGTTATCCGCTCACAATTCCACACAACATACGAGCCGGAAGCATAA
AGTGTAAAGCCTGGGGTGCCTAATGAGTGAGCTAACTCACATTAATTGCGTTGCGCTCACTGCCCGCTTT
CCAGTCGGGAAACCTGTCGTGCCAGCGGATCCGCATCTCAATTAGTCAGCAACCATAGTCCCGCCCCTAA
CTCCGCCCATCCCGCCCCTAACTCCGCCCAGTTCCGCCCATTCTCCGCCCCATGGCTGACTAATTTTTTT
TATTTATGCAGAGGCCGAGGCCGCCTCGGCCTCTGAGCTATTCCAGAAGTAGTGAGGAGGCTTTTTTGGA
GGCCTAGGCTTTTGCAAAAAGCTAACTTGTTTATTGCAGCTTATAATGGTTACAAATAAAGCAATAGCAT
CACAAATTTCACAAATAAAGCATTTTTTTCACTGCATTCTAGTTGTGGTTTGTCCAAACTCATCAATGTA
TCTTATCATGTCTGGATCCGCTGCATTAATGAATCGGCCAACGCGCGGGGAGAGGCGGTTTGCGTATTGG
GCGCTCTTCCGCTTCCTCGCTCACTGACTCGCTGCGCTCGGTCGTTCGGCTGCGGCGAGCGGTATCAGCT
CACTCAAAGGCGGTAATACGGTTATCCACAGAATCAGGGGATAACGCAGGAAAGAACATGTGAGCAAAAG
GCCAGCAAAAGGCCAGGAACCGTAAAAAGGCCGCGTTGCTGGCGTTTTTCCATAGGCTCCGCCCCCCTGA
CGAGCATCACAAAAATCGACGCTCAAGTCAGAGGTGGCGAAACCCGACAGGACTATAAAGATACCAGGCG
TTTCCCCCTGGAAGCTCCCTCGTGCGCTCTCCTGTTCCGACCCTGCCGCTTACCGGATACCTGTCCGCCT
TTCTCCCTTCGGGAAGCGTGGCGCTTTCTCATAGCTCACGCTGTAGGTATCTCAGTTCGGTGTAGGTCGT
TCGCTCCAAGCTGGGCTGTGTGCACGAACCCCCCGTTCAGCCCGACCGCTGCGCCTTATCCGGTAACTAT
CGTCTTGAGTCCAACCCGGTAAGACACGACTTATCGCCACTGGCAGCAGCCACTGGTAACAGGATTAGCA
GAGCGAGGTATGTAGGCGGTGCTACAGAGTTCTTGAAGTGGTGGCCTAACTACGGCTACACTAGAAGAAC
AGTATTTGGTATCTGCGCTCTGCTGAAGCCAGTTACCTTCGGAAAAAGAGTTGGTAGCTCTTGATCCGGC
AAACAAACCACCGCTGGTAGCGGTGGTTTTTTTGTTTGCAAGCAGCAGATTACGCGCAGAAAAAAAGGAT
CTCAAGAAGATCCTTTGATCTTTTCTACGGGGTCTGACGCTCAGTGGAACGAAAACTCACGTTAAGGGAT
TTTGGTCATGAGATTATCAAAAAGGATCTTCACCTAGATCCTTTTAAATTAAAAATGAAGTTTTAAATCA
ATCTAAAGTATATATGAGTAAACTTGGTCTGACAGTTACCAATGCTTAATCAGTGAGGCACCTATCTCAG
CGATCTGTCTATTTCGTTCATCCATAGTTGCCTGACTCCCCGTCGTGTAGATAACTACGATACGGGAGGG
CTTACCATCTGGCCCCAGTGCTGCAATGATACCGCGAGACCCACGCTCACCGGCTCCAGATTTATCAGCA
ATAAACCAGCCAGCCGGAAGGGCCGAGCGCAGAAGTGGTCCTGCAACTTTATCCGCCTCCATCCAGTCTA
TTAATTGTTGCCGGGAAGCTAGAGTAAGTAGTTCGCCAGTTAATAGTTTGCGCAACGTTGTTGCCATTGC
TACAGGCATCGTGGTGTCACGCTCGTCGTTTGGTATGGCTTCATTCAGCTCCGGTTCCCAACGATCAAGG
CGAGTTACATGATCCCCCATGTTGTGCAAAAAAGCGGTTAGCTCCTTCGGTCCTCCGATCGTTGTCAGAA
GTAAGTTGGCCGCAGTGTTATCACTCATGGTTATGGCAGCACTGCATAATTCTCTTACTGTCATGCCATC
CGTAAGATGCTTTTCTGTGACTGGTGAGTACTCAACCAAGTCATTCTGAGAATAGTGTATGCGGCGACCG
AGTTGCTCTTGCCCGGCGTCAATACGGGATAATACCGCGCCACATAGCAGAACTTTAAAAGTGCTCATCA
TTGGAAAACGTTCTTCGGGGCGAAAACTCTCAAGGATCTTACCGCTGTTGAGATCCAGTTCGATGTAACC
CACTCGTGCACCCAACTGATCTTCAGCATCTTTTACTTTCACCAGCGTTTCTGGGTGAGCAAAAACAGGA
AGGCAAAATGCCGCAAAAAAGGGAATAAGGGCGACACGGAAATGTTGAATACTCATACTCTTCCTTTTTC
AATATTATTGAAGCATTTATCAGGGTTATTGTCTCATGAGCGGATACATATTTGAATGTATTTAGAAAAA
TAAACAAATAGGGGTTCCGCGCACATTTCCCCGAAAAGTGCCACCTGG
Features (pLannotate 1.2.2; 17 found; start..end, strand, type, name):
      4..383     +  enhancer       CMV enhancer: human cytomegalovirus immediate early enhancer
    385..661     +  promoter       chicken β-actin promoter: No description available
    662..1678    +  intron         chimeric intron: chimera between introns from chicken β-actin and rabbit β-globin
   1732..2748    +  CDS            Klf2: KLF2_MOUSE - Also known as Lklf. Experimental evidence at protein level: Swiss-Prot protein existence level 1. Transcription factor that binds to the CACCC box in the promoter of target genes such as HBB/beta globin or NOV and activates their transcription. Might be involved in transcriptional regulation by modulating the binding of the RARA nuclear receptor to RARE DNA elements (By similarity). From Mus musculus (Mouse).
   2796..2873    +  CDS            HBB (fragment): HBB_PONPY - Experimental evidence at transcript level: Swiss-Prot protein existence level 2. Involved in oxygen transport from the lung to the various peripheral tissues. From Pongo pygmaeus (Bornean orangutan).
   2944..2999    +  polyA_signal   β-globin poly(A) signal: rabbit β-globin polyadenylation signal (Gil and Proudfoot, 1987)
   3384..3400    -  protein_bind   lac operator: The lac repressor binds to the lac operator to inhibit transcription in E. coli. This inhibition can be relieved by adding lactose or isopropyl-β-D-thiogalactopyranoside (IPTG). lac repressor encoded by lacI
   3408..3438    -  promoter       lac promoter: promoter for the E. coli lac operon
   3453..3474    -  protein_bind   CAP binding site: CAP binding activates transcription in the presence of cAMP. E. coli catabolite activator protein
   3487..3526    -  CDS            lacI (fragment): lac repressor; lacI; The lac repressor binds to the lac operator to inhibit transcription in E. coli. This inhibition can be relieved by adding lactose or isopropyl-β-D-thiogalactopyranoside (IPTG).
   3533..3555    +  promoter       SV40 promoter (fragment): SV40 enhancer and early promoter
   3579..3714    +  rep_origin     SV40 ori: SV40 origin of replication
   3734..3868    +  polyA_signal   SV40 poly(A) signal: SV40 polyadenylation signal
   3870..3924    -  CDS            lacI (fragment): lac repressor; lacI; The lac repressor binds to the lac operator to inhibit transcription in E. coli. This inhibition can be relieved by adding lactose or isopropyl-β-D-thiogalactopyranoside (IPTG).
   4107..4695    -  rep_origin     ori: high-copy-number ColE1/pMB1/pBR322/pUC origin of replication
   4866..5726    -  CDS            AmpR: β-lactamase; bla; confers resistance to ampicillin, carbenicillin, and related antibiotics
   5727..5831    -  promoter       AmpR promoter: bla
