[The description below was written by a language model from this plasmid's Addgene catalogue record and pLannotate feature annotations shown in this document.]
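Description:
pCX-Klf2 is a 5,858 bp mammalian expression plasmid built on the pCX backbone, which the depositor notes was taken from the reprogramming vector pCX-OKS-2A. It is maintained in E. coli through a high-copy ColE1/pUC-type origin and selected with ampicillin via a β-lactamase gene under its own bla promoter. The backbone also carries an SV40 origin of replication with a fragment of the SV40 early promoter and an SV40 poly(A) signal, which can allow episomal amplification in cells expressing SV40 large T antigen. Remnants of lac regulatory sequences (lac promoter, operator, CAP site and short lacI fragments) are also present and have no evident role in the expression cassette. No mammalian selection marker is annotated.

The payload is the mouse Klf2 (Lklf) coding sequence, listed as a 1,065 bp insert and derived from the retroviral plasmid pMXs-ms-Klf2. The automated annotation matches the Klf2 protein over a slightly shorter span of about 1 kb. Klf2 is a Krüppel-like transcription factor that binds CACCC-box elements and activates target genes. It is driven by the CAG promoter, annotated here as its three parts: the CMV immediate-early enhancer, the chicken β-actin promoter and a chimeric β-actin/β-globin intron, which together give strong, broadly active expression. Transcripts terminate at a rabbit β-globin polyadenylation signal. The short "HBB" fragment called just upstream of it most likely reflects β-globin sequence in that 3′ region rather than a fused coding segment. No epitope tag or reporter is annotated. The plasmid is intended for expression of mouse Klf2 in mammalian cells, and the associated study concerned how pluripotency factors shape cis-regulation in embryonic stem cells.
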