Addgene plasmid #66655: pCX-Klf2
Purpose: For expression of mouse Klf2.
Depositing lab: Barak Cohen. Depositing organization: Washington University in Saint Louis. Publication: Interactions between pluripotency factors specify cis-regulation in embryonic stem cells. Fiore C, Cohen BA. Genome Res. 2016 Jun;26(6):778-86. doi: 10.1101/gr.200733.115. Epub 2016 Apr 15. PubMed 27197208.
Backbone
  Vector backbone: pCX
  Total vector size (bp): 5858
  Vector type: Mammalian Expression
Growth in bacteria
  Bacterial resistance: Ampicillin, 100 μg/mL
  Growth temperature: 37°C
  Growth strain: DH5alpha
  Copy number: Unknown
Gene/Insert
  Gene/Insert name: Klf2
  Species: M. musculus (mouse)
  Insert size (bp): 1065
  Entrez Gene: Klf2 (a.k.a. Lklf)
  Promoter: CAG
  Cloning method: Unknown
  Sequencing primers: 5′ tttgtcccaaatctgtgcgg; 3′ gctcaaggggcttcatgatg
Resource information
  A portion of this plasmid was derived from a plasmid made by: Klf2 came from plasmid pMXs-ms-Klf2 (Addgene plasmid #50786).
Terms and licenses: Academic/Nonprofit Terms; Industry Terms: Not Available to Industry
Depositor comments: The backbone of the plasmid is pCX-OKS-2A (Addgene plasmid #19771).
How to cite: pCX-Klf2 was a gift from Barak Cohen (Addgene plasmid # 66655 ; http://n2t.net/addgene:66655 ; RRID:Addgene_66655)
