>Addgene plasmid #66655 | pCX-Klf2 | addgene partial sequence | sequence record 117229 | pCAG-F 5'-GCAACGTGCTGGTTATTGTG-3'
AGCGAGCCTATCTTGCCGTCCTTTGCCACTTTCGCCAGCCCGTGCGAGCGCGGCCTCCAGGAGCGCTGGC
CGCGAAATGAACCCGAGGCGGGCGGCACGGATGAGGACCTAAACAACGTGTTGGACTTCATCCTCTCCAT
GGGATTGGACGGTCTGGGCGCCGAGAATCCTCCCGAGCCCCCGCCGCAGCCCCCGCCGCCTGCCTTCTAC
TACCCGGAGCCGGGTGCTCCGCCGCCCTACAGCATCCCCGCGGCCAGCCTGGGAACAGAGCTGCTGCGCC
CCGACCTGGACCCGCCTCAGGGGCCGGCTCTGCACGGCCGCTTCCTCCTTGCGCCTCCCGGGCGGCTAGT
GAAGGCCGAGCCCCCCGAGGTGGACGGCGGCGGCTACGGCTGCGCTCCGGGCCTGGCCCACGGACCGCGC
GGGCTGAAGCTCGAGGGCGCCCCAGGAGCGACAGGTGCATGCATGCGGGGTCCCGCCGGCCGCCCCCCGC
CGCCCCCGGACACGCCGCCGCTCAGCCCCGACGGCCCCCTGCGCATCCCGGCGTCCGGTCCACGCAACCC
GTTCCCGCCGCCCTTCGGTCCCGGCCCCAGCTTCGGCGGCCCCGGCCCCGCGTTGCACTACGGGCCTCCC
GCGCCTGGCGCCTTCGGTCTTTTCGAGGACGCGGCGGCAGCGGCGGCGGC
