>Addgene plasmid #66655 | pCX-Klf2 | addgene partial sequence | sequence record 117313 | Bglob-pA-R 5'-ttttggcagagggaaaaaga-3'
GCAGCCTGCACCTGAGGAGTGAATTCTACATGTGTCGCTTCATGTGCAAGGCCAGGTGGTCGGACCTGGA
GAAGGCCCGGTCGCACAAGTGGCACTGAAAGGGTCTGTGACCTGTGTGCTTTCGGTAGTGGCGGGTAAGC
TCGTCAGAGCGCGCGAACTTCCAGCCGCATCCTTCCCAGTTGCAATGATAAGGCTTCTCACCTGTGTGTG
TACGCAGATGCGCCTTTAGGTGCGAGCTCTTGGTGTAGGTCTTGCCGCAGTTGGTGTAGCTGCAAGTATG
TGTGGCGGCGCGCTTGCGGGGCCAGGAGCGGCGGCCGCGTTTGGGCTTGGCCTCCAGCAGCTCCAGCGGG
GACGAGGGCGGCGTGAGGAGACCGCGCGTGGCAGGTGGAGCCAAGCCCAGCGCCGCCGCCGCTGCCGCCG
CGTCCTCGAAAAGACC
